Addgene plasmid #240202: pCAG-Calmodulin1 (CaM)
Purpose: Calmodulin-1 for CaMK2-alpha sensor assays in mammalian cell lines
Depositing lab: Ryohei Yasuda. Depositing organization: Max Planck Florida Institute. Publication: Dendritic, delayed, stochastic CaMKII activation in behavioural time scale plasticity. Jain A, Nakahata Y, Pancani T, Watabe T, Rusina P, South K, Adachi K, Yan L, Simorowski N, Furukawa H, Yasuda R. Nature. 2024 Oct 9. doi: 10.1038/s41586-024-08021-8. PubMed 39385027.
Backbone
  Vector backbone: pCAG
  Backbone size w/o insert (bp): 4815
  Total vector size (bp): 5262
  Vector type: Mammalian Expression
Growth in bacteria
  Bacterial resistance: Ampicillin, 100 μg/mL
  Growth temperature: 37°C
  Growth strain: DH5alpha
  Copy number: High Copy
Gene/Insert
  Gene/Insert name: calmodulin-1 (alt names: CaM; Calm1; calmodulin-1 isoform 2)
  Species: M. musculus (mouse)
  Insert size (bp): 447
  GenBank ID: NM_009790.5 NM_009790.5
  Entrez Gene: Calm1 (a.k.a. CaM, Calm, Cam1)
  Promoter: pCAG
  Tag / fusion protein: None
  Cloning method: Restriction Enzyme; 5′ cloning site NheI (not destroyed); 3′ cloning site SacI (not destroyed)
  Sequencing primers: 5′ GCCTCTGCTAACCATGTTC
Terms and licenses: Academic/Nonprofit Terms; Industry Terms: Not Available to Industry
How to cite: pCAG-Calmodulin1 (CaM) was a gift from Ryohei Yasuda (Addgene plasmid # 240202 ; http://n2t.net/addgene:240202 ; RRID:Addgene_240202)
