[The description below was written by a language model from this plasmid's Addgene catalogue record and pLannotate feature annotations shown in this document.]
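Description:
pCAG-Calmodulin1 (CaM) is a 5,262 bp mammalian expression plasmid built on the pCAG backbone and carrying the mouse calmodulin-1 coding sequence (Calm1, 447 bp) without any tag or fusion partner. It is propagated in E. coli as a high-copy plasmid through a ColE1/pUC-type origin and is selected with ampicillin via the β-lactamase gene and its native promoter. The backbone also retains lac promoter/operator remnants, short lacI fragments, and an SV40 origin with an adjacent SV40 poly(A) signal. The SV40 origin could allow episomal amplification in cells expressing large T antigen. No mammalian selection marker is annotated, which is consistent with use by transient transfection.

Expression is driven by the composite CAG promoter, made up of the human cytomegalovirus immediate-early enhancer, the chicken β-actin promoter and a chimeric chicken β-actin/rabbit β-globin intron. Together these elements give strong, broadly active transcription in mammalian cells. The calmodulin open reading frame lies directly downstream, cloned between NheI and SacI sites that were both preserved, and is followed by a residual multiple cloning site and the rabbit β-globin polyadenylation signal. The automated annotation labels the insert as human CALM1, whereas the catalogue gives mouse as the source; calmodulin protein is extremely conserved across mammals, so a protein-level match to the human entry is expected. The short β-globin "CDS" fragment called just upstream is probably a vestige of the globin-derived intron/exon junction rather than a separate expressed product.

According to the record, the plasmid supplies calmodulin-1 for CaMKIIα sensor assays in mammalian cell lines. In this setting it presumably provides the Ca2+-binding activator of the kinase alongside a co-expressed sensor.
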