Features (pLannotate 1.2.2; 18 found; start..end, strand, type, name):
      9..388     +  enhancer       CMV enhancer: human cytomegalovirus immediate early enhancer
    390..667     +  promoter       chicken β-actin promoter: No description available
    668..1688    +  intron         chimeric intron: chimera between introns from chicken β-actin and rabbit β-globin
   1686..1760    +  CDS            HBB (fragment) (sequence partly withheld): HBB_LEPEU - Experimental evidence at protein level: Swiss-Prot protein existence level 1. Involved in oxygen transport from the lung to the various peripheral tissues. From Lepus europaeus (European hare).
   1755..2201    +  CDS            CALM1 (sequence withheld): CALM1_HUMAN - Also known as CALM, CAM, CAM1. Experimental evidence at protein level: Swiss-Prot protein existence level 1. (Microbial infection) Required for Legionella pneumophila SidJ glutamylase activity. From Homo sapiens (Human).
   2205..2254    +  misc_feature   MCS (fragment): multiple cloning site
   2349..2404    +  polyA_signal   β-globin poly(A) signal: rabbit β-globin polyadenylation signal (Gil and Proudfoot, 1987)
   2789..2805    -  protein_bind   lac operator: The lac repressor binds to the lac operator to inhibit transcription in E. coli. This inhibition can be relieved by adding lactose or isopropyl-β-D-thiogalactopyranoside (IPTG). lac repressor encoded by lacI
   2813..2843    -  promoter       lac promoter: promoter for the E. coli lac operon
   2858..2879    -  protein_bind   CAP binding site: CAP binding activates transcription in the presence of cAMP. E. coli catabolite activator protein
   2892..2931    -  CDS            lacI (fragment): lac repressor; lacI; The lac repressor binds to the lac operator to inhibit transcription in E. coli. This inhibition can be relieved by adding lactose or isopropyl-β-D-thiogalactopyranoside (IPTG).
   2938..2960    +  promoter       SV40 promoter (fragment): SV40 enhancer and early promoter
   2984..3119    +  rep_origin     SV40 ori: SV40 origin of replication
   3139..3273    +  polyA_signal   SV40 poly(A) signal: SV40 polyadenylation signal
   3275..3329    -  CDS            lacI (fragment): lac repressor; lacI; The lac repressor binds to the lac operator to inhibit transcription in E. coli. This inhibition can be relieved by adding lactose or isopropyl-β-D-thiogalactopyranoside (IPTG).
   3512..4100    -  rep_origin     ori: high-copy-number ColE1/pMB1/pBR322/pUC origin of replication
   4271..5131    -  CDS            AmpR: β-lactamase; bla; confers resistance to ampicillin, carbenicillin, and related antibiotics
   5132..5236    -  promoter       AmpR promoter: bla
>Addgene plasmid #240202 | pCAG-Calmodulin1 (CaM) | addgene full sequence | sequence record 477254 | Addgene NGS Result
GGTCGATCGACATTGATTATTGACTAGTTATTAATAGTAATCAATTACGGGGTCATTAGTTCATAGCCCA
TATATGGAGTTCCGCGTTACATAACTTACGGTAAATGGCCCGCCTGGCTGACCGCCCAACGACCCCCGCC
CATTGACGTCAATAATGACGTATGTTCCCATAGTAACGCCAATAGGGACTTTCCATTGACGTCAATGGGT
GGAGTATTTACGGTAAACTGCCCACTTGGCAGTACATCAAGTGTATCATATGCCAAGTACGCCCCCTATT
GACGTCAATGACGGTAAATGGCCCGCCTGGCATTATGCCCAGTACATGACCTTATGGGACTTTCCTACTT
GGCAGTACATCTACGTATTAGTCATCGCTATTACCATGGTCGAGGTGAGCCCCACGTTCTGCTTCACTCT
CCCCATCTCCCCCCCCTCCCCACCCCCAATTTTGTATTTATTTATTTTTTAATTATTTTGTGCAGCGATG
GGGGCGGGGGGGGGGGGGGGGGGCGGGCCAGGCGGGGCGGGGCGGGGCGAGGGGCGGGGCGGGGCGAGGC
GGAGAGGTGCGGCGGCAGCCAATCAGAGCGGCGCGCTCCGAAAGTTTCCTTTTATGGCGAGGCGGCGGCG
GCGGCGGCCCTATAAAAAGCGAAGCGCGCGGCGGGCGGGAGTCGCTGCGCGCTGCCTTCGCCCCGTGCCC
CGCTCCGCCGCCGCCTCGCGCCGCCCGCCCCGGCTCTGACTGACCGCGTTACTCCCACAGGTGAGCGGGC
GGGACGGCCCTTCTCCTCCGGGCTGTAATTAGCGCTTGGTTTAATGACGGCTTGTTTCTTTTCTGTGGCT
GCGTGAAAGCCTTGAGGGGCTCCGGGAGGGCCCTTTGTGCGGGGGGAGCGGCTCGGGGGGTGCGTGCGTG
TGTGTGTGCGTGGGGAGCGCCGCGTGCGGCTCCGCGCTGCCCGGCGGCTGTGAGCGCTGCGGGCGCGGCG
CGGGGCTTTGTGCGCTCCGCAGTGTGCGCGAGGGGAGCGCGGCCGGGGGCGGTGCCCCGCGGTGCGGGGG
GGGCTGCGAGGGGAACAAAGGCTGCGTGCGGGGTGTGTGCGTGGGGGGGTGAGCAGGGGGTGTGGGCGCG
TCGGTCGGGCTGCAACCCCCCCTGCACCCCCCTCCCCGAGTTGCTGAGCACGGCCCGGCTTCGGGTGCGG
GGCTCCGTACGGGGCGTGGCGCGGGGCTCGCCGTGCCGGGCGGGGGGTGGCGGCAGGTGGGGGTGCCGGG
CGGGGCGGGGCCGCCTCGGGCCGGGGAGGGCTCGGGGGAGGGGCGCGGCGGCCCCCGGAGCGCCGGCGGC
TGTCGAGGCGCGGCGAGCCGCAGCCATTGCCTTTTATGGTAATCGTGCGAGAGGGCGCAGGGACTTCCTT
TGTCCCAAATCTGTGCGGAGCCGAAATCTGGGAGGCGCCGCCGCACCCCCTCTAGCGGGCGCGGGGCGAA
GCGGTGCGGCGCCGGCAGGAAGGAAATGGGCGGGGAGGGCCTTCGTGCGTCGCCGCGCCGCCGTCCCCTT
CTCCCTCTCCAGCCTCGGGGCTGTCCGCGGGGGGACGGCTGCCTTCGGGGGGGACGGGGCAGGGCGGGGT
TCGGCTTCTGGCGTGTGACCGGCGGCTCTAGCTAGAGCCTCTGCTAACCATGTTCATGCCTTCTTCTTTT
TCCTACAGCTCCTGGGCAACGTGCTGGTTATTGTGCTGTCTCATCATTTTGGCAAAGAATTCGCTAGCGC
CACC
[447 nt withheld, positions 1755-2201]
TGAGAGCTCAAGCTTCGAATTCTGCAGTCGACGGTACCGCGGGCCCGGGATCCTAAGCGGCCGCGACTCT
AGAGTCGACGGATCTTTTTCCCTCTGCCAAAAATTATGGGGACATCATGAAGCCCCTTGAGCATCTGACT
TCTGGCTAATAAAGGAAATTTATTTTCATTGCAATAGTGTGTTGGAATTTTTTGTGTCTCTCACTCGGAA
GGACATATGGGAGGGCAAATCATTTAAAACATCAGAATGAGTATTTGGTTTAGAGTTTGGCAACATATGC
CCATATGCTGGCTGCCATGAACAAAGGTTGGCTATAAAGAGGTCATCAGTATATGAAACAGCCCCCTGCT
GTCCATTCCTTATTCCATAGAAAAGCCTTGACTTGAGGTTAGATTTTTTTTATATTTTGTTTTGTGTTAT
TTTTTTCTTTAACATCCCTAAAATTTTCCTTACATGTTTTACTAGCCAGATTTTTCCTCCTCTCCTGACT
ACTCCCAGTCATAGCTGTCCCTCTTCTCTTATGGAGATCCCTCGACCTGCAGCCCAAGCTTGGCGTAATC
ATGGTCATAGCTGTTTCCTGTGTGAAATTGTTATCCGCTCACAATTCCACACAACATACGAGCCGGAAGC
ATAAAGTGTAAAGCCTGGGGTGCCTAATGAGTGAGCTAACTCACATTAATTGCGTTGCGCTCACTGCCCG
CTTTCCAGTCGGGAAACCTGTCGTGCCAGCGGATCCGCATCTCAATTAGTCAGCAACCATAGTCCCGCCC
CTAACTCCGCCCATCCCGCCCCTAACTCCGCCCAGTTCCGCCCATTCTCCGCCCCATGGCTGACTAATTT
TTTTTATTTATGCAGAGGCCGAGGCCGCCTCGGCCTCTGAGCTATTCCAGAAGTAGTGAGGAGGCTTTTT
TGGAGGCCTAGGCTTTTGCAAAAAGCTAACTTGTTTATTGCAGCTTATAATGGTTACAAATAAAGCAATA
GCATCACAAATTTCACAAATAAAGCATTTTTTTCACTGCATTCTAGTTGTGGTTTGTCCAAACTCATCAA
TGTATCTTATCATGTCTGGATCCGCTGCATTAATGAATCGGCCAACGCGCGGGGAGAGGCGGTTTGCGTA
TTGGGCGCTCTTCCGCTTCCTCGCTCACTGACTCGCTGCGCTCGGTCGTTCGGCTGCGGCGAGCGGTATC
AGCTCACTCAAAGGCGGTAATACGGTTATCCACAGAATCAGGGGATAACGCAGGAAAGAACATGTGAGCA
AAAGGCCAGCAAAAGGCCAGGAACCGTAAAAAGGCCGCGTTGCTGGCGTTTTTCCATAGGCTCCGCCCCC
CTGACGAGCATCACAAAAATCGACGCTCAAGTCAGAGGTGGCGAAACCCGACAGGACTATAAAGATACCA
GGCGTTTCCCCCTGGAAGCTCCCTCGTGCGCTCTCCTGTTCCGACCCTGCCGCTTACCGGATACCTGTCC
GCCTTTCTCCCTTCGGGAAGCGTGGCGCTTTCTCATAGCTCACGCTGTAGGTATCTCAGTTCGGTGTAGG
TCGTTCGCTCCAAGCTGGGCTGTGTGCACGAACCCCCCGTTCAGCCCGACCGCTGCGCCTTATCCGGTAA
CTATCGTCTTGAGTCCAACCCGGTAAGACACGACTTATCGCCACTGGCAGCAGCCACTGGTAACAGGATT
AGCAGAGCGAGGTATGTAGGCGGTGCTACAGAGTTCTTGAAGTGGTGGCCTAACTACGGCTACACTAGAA
GAACAGTATTTGGTATCTGCGCTCTGCTGAAGCCAGTTACCTTCGGAAAAAGAGTTGGTAGCTCTTGATC
CGGCAAACAAACCACCGCTGGTAGCGGTGGTTTTTTTGTTTGCAAGCAGCAGATTACGCGCAGAAAAAAA
GGATCTCAAGAAGATCCTTTGATCTTTTCTACGGGGTCTGACGCTCAGTGGAACGAAAACTCACGTTAAG
GGATTTTGGTCATGAGATTATCAAAAAGGATCTTCACCTAGATCCTTTTAAATTAAAAATGAAGTTTTAA
ATCAATCTAAAGTATATATGAGTAAACTTGGTCTGACAGTTACCAATGCTTAATCAGTGAGGCACCTATC
TCAGCGATCTGTCTATTTCGTTCATCCATAGTTGCCTGACTCCCCGTCGTGTAGATAACTACGATACGGG
AGGGCTTACCATCTGGCCCCAGTGCTGCAATGATACCGCGAGACCCACGCTCACCGGCTCCAGATTTATC
AGCAATAAACCAGCCAGCCGGAAGGGCCGAGCGCAGAAGTGGTCCTGCAACTTTATCCGCCTCCATCCAG
TCTATTAATTGTTGCCGGGAAGCTAGAGTAAGTAGTTCGCCAGTTAATAGTTTGCGCAACGTTGTTGCCA
TTGCTACAGGCATCGTGGTGTCACGCTCGTCGTTTGGTATGGCTTCATTCAGCTCCGGTTCCCAACGATC
AAGGCGAGTTACATGATCCCCCATGTTGTGCAAAAAAGCGGTTAGCTCCTTCGGTCCTCCGATCGTTGTC
AGAAGTAAGTTGGCCGCAGTGTTATCACTCATGGTTATGGCAGCACTGCATAATTCTCTTACTGTCATGC
CATCCGTAAGATGCTTTTCTGTGACTGGTGAGTACTCAACCAAGTCATTCTGAGAATAGTGTATGCGGCG
ACCGAGTTGCTCTTGCCCGGCGTCAATACGGGATAATACCGCGCCACATAGCAGAACTTTAAAAGTGCTC
ATCATTGGAAAACGTTCTTCGGGGCGAAAACTCTCAAGGATCTTACCGCTGTTGAGATCCAGTTCGATGT
AACCCACTCGTGCACCCAACTGATCTTCAGCATCTTTTACTTTCACCAGCGTTTCTGGGTGAGCAAAAAC
AGGAAGGCAAAATGCCGCAAAAAAGGGAATAAGGGCGACACGGAAATGTTGAATACTCATACTCTTCCTT
TTTCAATATTATTGAAGCATTTATCAGGGTTATTGTCTCATGAGCGGATACATATTTGAATGTATTTAGA
AAAATAAACAAATAGGGGTTCCGCGCACATTTCCCCGAAAAGTGCCACCTG
